>Addgene plasmid #57717 | Dendra2-Farnesyl-5 | depositor partial sequence | sequence record 88871 | insert sequence
GCCCCATTGACGCAAATGGGCGGTAGGCGTGTACGGTGGGAGGTCTATATAAGCAGAGCTGGTTTAGTGA
ACCGTCAGATCCGCTAGCGCTACCGGTCGCCACCATGAACACCCCGGGAATTAACCTGATCAAGGAGGAC
ATGCGCGTGAAGGTGCACATGGAGGGCAACGTGAACGGCCACGCCTTCGTGATCGAGGGCGAGGGCAAGG
GCAAGCCCTACGAGGGCACCCAGACCGCCAACCTGACCGTGAAGGAGGGCGCCCCCCTGCCCTTCAGCTA
CGACATCCTGACCACCGCCGTGCACTACGGCAACCGGGTGTTCACCAAGTACCCCGAGGACATCCCCGAC
TACTTCAAGCAGAGCTTCCCCGAGGGCTACAGCTGGGAGCGCACCATGACCTTCGAGGACAAGGGCATCT
GCACCATCCGCAGCGACATCAGCCTGGAGGGCGACTGCTTCTTCCAGAACGTGCGCTTCAAGGGCACCAA
CTTCCCCCCCAACGGCCCCGTGATGCAGAAGAAGACCCTGAAGTGGGAGCCCAGCACCGAGAAGCTGCAC
GTGCGCGACGGCCTGCTGGTGGGCAACATCAACATGGCCCTGCTGCTGGAGGGCGGCGGCCACTACCTGT
GCGACTTCAAGACCACCTACAAGGCCAAGAAGGTGGTGCAGCTGCCCGACGCCCACTTCGTGGACCACCG
CATCGAGATCCTGGGCAACGACAGCGACTACAACAAGGTGAAGCTGTACGAGCACGCCGTGGCCCGCTAC
AGCCCCCTGCCCAGCCAGGTGTGGTCCGGACTCAGATCTAAGCTGAACCCTCCTGATGAGAGTGGCCCCG
GCTGCATGAGCTGCAAGTGTGTGCTCTCCTGAGAATTCTGCAGTCGACGGTACCGCGGGCCCGGGATCCA
CCGGATCTAGATAACTGATCATAATCAGCCATACCACATTTGTAGAGGTTTTACTTGCTTTAAAAAACCT
CCACACCTCCCCCT
