>Addgene plasmid #57717 | Dendra2-Farnesyl-5 | addgene partial sequence | sequence record 156204 | SV40pA-R 5'-GAAATTTGTGATGCTATTGC-3'
AGCTGCATAACAAGTTAACAACAACAATTGCATTCATTTTATGTTTCAGGTTCAGGGGGAGGTGTGGGAG
GTTTTTTAAAGCAAGTAAAACCTCTACAAATGTGGTATGGCTGATTATGATCAGTTATCTAGATCCGGTG
GATCCCGGGCCCGCGGTACCGTCGACTGCAGAATTCTCAGGAGAGCACACACTTGCAGCTCATGCAGCCG
GGGCCACTCTCATCAGGAGGGTTCAGCTTAGATCTGAGTCCGGACCACACCTGGCTGGGCAGGGGGCTGT
AGCGGGCCACGGCGTGCTCGTACAGCTTCACCTTGTTGTAGTCGCTGTCGTTGCCCAGGATCTCGATGCG
GTGGTCCACGAAGTGGGCGTCGGGCAGCTGCACCACCTTCTTGGCCTTGTAGGTGGTCTTGAAGTCGCAC
AGGTAGTGGCCGCCGCCCTCCAGCAGCAGGGCCATGTTGATGTTGCCCACCAGCAGGCCGTCGCGCACGT
GCAGCTTCTCGGTGCTGGGCTCCCACTTCAGGGTCTTCTTCTGCATCACGGGGCCGTTGGGGGGGAAGTT
GGTGCCCTTGAAGCGCACGTTCTGGAAGAAGCAGTCGCCCTCCAGGCTGATGTCGCTGCGGATGGTGCAG
ATGCCCTTGTCCTCGAAGGTCATGGTGCGCTCCCAGCTGTAGCCCTCGGGGAAGCTCTGCTTGAAGTAGT
CGGGGATGTCCTCGGGGTACTTGGTGAACACCCGGTTGCCGTAGTGCACGGCGGTGGTCAGGATGTCGTA
