[The description below was written by a language model from this plasmid's Addgene catalogue record.]
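Description:
Dendra2-Farnesyl-5 is a mammalian expression plasmid that targets the photoconvertible fluorescent protein Dendra2 to cellular membranes. It is built on a Dendra2 cloning backbone of about 4.75 kb, is maintained at high copy in E. coli under kanamycin selection, and carries a neomycin resistance marker so that transfected mammalian cells can be selected with G418. The record provides no feature table, so the origin of replication and the exact arrangement of the resistance cassette are not stated; the use of an SV40 polyA reverse sequencing primer suggests that an SV40 polyadenylation signal lies downstream of the expression cassette.

The payload is a CMV promoter-driven fusion of Dendra2 to a short human sequence encoding the final 20 amino acids of HRAS. This C-terminal region of HRAS contains the CAAX motif that directs farnesylation, along with adjacent lipid-modification signals, and it must sit at the extreme C-terminus of a protein to be processed, which implies that Dendra2 lies upstream of the targeting peptide. The "5" in the name probably denotes a linker length between the two parts, but the record does not confirm this. Lipid modification anchors the fluorescent protein to the membrane, matching the recorded membrane localization.

Dendra2 fluoresces green in its native state (excitation 490 nm, emission 507 nm) and converts irreversibly to a red form (excitation 553 nm, emission 573 nm) on illumination. The construct therefore serves as a membrane marker for live-cell imaging, and is suited to optical highlighting, tracking of membrane dynamics and photoconversion-based super-resolution microscopy.
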