Addgene plasmid #57717: Dendra2-Farnesyl-5
Purpose: Localization: Membrane, Excitation: 490 / 553, Emission: 507 / 573
Depositing lab: Michael Davidson. Depositing organization: Florida State University, Tallahassee.
Backbone
  Vector backbone: Dendra2
  Backbone size w/o insert (bp): 4750
  Vector type: Mammalian Expression
  Selectable markers: Neomycin (select with G418)
Growth in bacteria
  Bacterial resistance: Kanamycin, 50 μg/mL
  Growth temperature: 37°C
  Growth strain: DH5alpha
  Copy number: High Copy
Gene/Insert
  Gene/Insert name: Farnesyl (alt name: NM_001130442.1)
  Species: H. sapiens (human)
  Mutation: encodes final 20 aa of NM_001130442.1
  GenBank ID: Farnesyl
  Entrez Gene: HRAS (a.k.a. C-BAS/HAS, C-H-RAS, C-HA-RAS1, CTLO, H-RASIDX, HAMSV, HRAS1, RASH1, p21ras)
  Promoter: CMV
  Tag / fusion protein: Dendra2
  Cloning method: Unknown
  Sequencing primers: 5′ CMV-F; 3′ SV40pA-R
Terms and licenses: Academic/Nonprofit Terms; Industry Terms
Depositor comments: . Excitation = 490 / 553; Emission = 507 / 573
How to cite: Dendra2-Farnesyl-5 was a gift from Michael Davidson (Addgene plasmid # 57717 ; http://n2t.net/addgene:57717 ; RRID:Addgene_57717)
